Addgene plasmid #172733: Spike Display_Part 5 Spacer
Purpose: Encodes Part 5 of HexaPro-D614G spike to be used in the Spike Display system
Depositing lab: IIya Finkelstein. Depositing organization: University of Texas at Austin. Publication: Rapid characterization of spike variants via mammalian cell surface display. Javanmardi K, Chou CW, Terrace CI, Annapareddy A, Kaoud TS, Guo Q, Lutgens J, Zorkic H, Horton AP, Gardner EC, Nguyen G, Boutz DR, Goike J, Voss WN, Kuo HC, Dalby KN, Gollihar JD, Finkelstein IJ. Mol Cell. 2021 Dec 16;81(24):5099-5111.e8. doi: 10.1016/j.molcel.2021.11.024. PubMed 34919820.
Backbone
  Vector backbone: YTK001
  Vector type: Synthetic Biology
Growth in bacteria
  Bacterial resistance: Chloramphenicol, 25 μg/mL
  Growth temperature: 37°C
  Growth strain: DH5alpha
  Copy number: High Copy
Gene/Insert
  Gene/Insert name: SARS-CoV-2 S HexaPro-D614G (alt name: SARS-CoV-2 S 6P-D614G)
  Species: Severe acute respiratory syndrome coronavirus 2
  Mutation: Ectodomain only (AAs 1-1208); 682-685 (furin site) replaced with 'GSAS'; F817P, A892P, A899P, A942P, K986P, V987P, D614G
  Entrez Gene: S (a.k.a. GU280_gp02, spike glycoprotein)
  Cloning method: Restriction Enzyme; 5′ cloning site Unknown (unknown if destroyed)
Terms and licenses: Academic/Nonprofit Terms; Industry Terms
Depositor comments: Please visit https://www.biorxiv.org/content/10.1101/2021.03.30.437622v2 for bioRxiv preprint.
How to cite: Spike Display_Part 5 Spacer was a gift from IIya Finkelstein (Addgene plasmid # 172733 ; http://n2t.net/addgene:172733 ; RRID:Addgene_172733)
