[The description below was written by a language model from this plasmid's Addgene catalogue record and pLannotate feature annotations shown in this document.]
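Description:
Spike Display_Part 5 Spacer is a small (about 2.1 kb) synthetic-biology part plasmid built on the YTK001 entry-vector backbone, intended for storage and propagation in E. coli rather than for expression. It is maintained at high copy through a ColE1/pUC-type origin of replication and selected with chloramphenicol, conferred by the cat (chloramphenicol acetyltransferase) gene driven by its native cat promoter and followed by a lambda t0 terminator. A very short match annotated as an RSF origin fragment at the start of the sequence is probably an incidental hit, not a functional second origin.

The payload is one segment, "Part 5", of the SARS-CoV-2 spike HexaPro-D614G coding sequence. The catalogue entry describes the full parental design: the spike ectodomain (residues 1–1208) with the furin cleavage site at 682–685 replaced by GSAS, the six stabilising proline substitutions (F817P, A892P, A899P, A942P, K986P, V987P) and D614G. However, the feature table shows only a spike fragment of roughly 480 bp, consistent with this plasmid carrying just one piece of that gene; the record does not say which residues or which of the listed mutations fall within it. No promoter, tag, or mammalian expression element is annotated around the fragment, and the cloning sites are not recorded.

The plasmid serves as one component of the Spike Display system, in which the spike gene is split into modular parts that can be combined, allowing variant spikes to be built rapidly and characterised by display on the surface of mammalian cells. Presumably this part supplies the unmodified HexaPro-D614G sequence at position 5 when other segments are being varied, though the record does not explain the "Spacer" designation.
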