Features (pLannotate 1.2.2; 6 found; start..end, strand, type, name):
      1..27      +  rep_origin     RSF ori (fragment): Plasmids containing the RSF 1030 origin of replication can be propagated in E. coli cells that contain additional plasmids with compatible origins.
     44..520     +  CDS            S (fragment): SPIKE_SARS2 - Experimental evidence at protein level: Swiss-Prot protein existence level 1. [Spike glycoprotein]: May down-regulate host tetherin (BST2) by lysosomal degradation, thereby counteracting its antiviral activity. From Severe acute respiratory syndrome coronavirus 2 (2019-nCoV) (SARS-CoV-2).
    530..564     -  terminator     lambda t0 terminator: minimal transcription terminator from phage lambda (Scholtissek and Grosse, 1987)
    638..1294    -  CDS            cat: CAT_ECOLX - Experimental evidence at protein level: Swiss-Prot protein existence level 1. This enzyme is an effector of chloramphenicol resistance in bacteria. From Escherichia coli. This protein is used as a marker in many commonly used cloning vectors, such as pACYC184.
   1295..1392    -  promoter       cat promoter: promoter of the E. coli cat gene encoding chloramphenicol acetyltransferase
   1476..2064    +  rep_origin     ori: high-copy-number ColE1/pMB1/pBR322/pUC origin of replication
>Addgene plasmid #172733 | Spike Display_Part 5 Spacer | addgene full sequence | sequence record 340030 | Addgene NGS Result
TATCCCCTGATTCTGTGGATAACCGTAGTCGGCACCTGCCACCCAGAGCGCGCCGCACGGCGTGGTGTTC
CTGCATGTGACATACGTGCCTGCCCAAGAGAAGAATTTCACAACCGCCCCTGCCATCTGCCACGACGGCA
AGGCCCACTTCCCAAGAGAGGGCGTTTTCGTTTCCAATGGCACACACTGGTTCGTGACACAAAGAAACTT
CTACGAACCCCAGATTATCACCACCGACAACACCTTCGTGAGTGGCAATTGTGACGTGGTCATCGGAATC
GTGAACAACACAGTGTACGACCCTCTGCAACCTGAGCTGGACTCTTTTAAGGAAGAGCTGGACAAGTACT
TTAAAAACCACACCAGCCCCGATGTGGACCTGGGCGACATCAGTGGCATTAACGCCAGCGTGGTGAACAT
CCAAAAGGAAATCGACAGACTGAACGAGGTGGCCAAGAACCTGAACGAGTCCCTGATCGACCTGCAGGAG
CTCGGCAAATACGAGCAGGGTGGCAGGTGGACCAGACCAATAAAAAACGCCCGGCGGCAACCGAGCGTTC
TGAACAAATCCAGATGGAGTTCTGAGGTCATTACTGGATCTATCAACAGGAGTCCAAGCGAGCTCGATAT
CAAATTACGCCCCGCCCTGCCACTCATCGCAGTACTGTTGTAATTCATTAAGCATTCTGCCGACATGGAA
GCCATCACAAACGGCATGATGAACCTGAATCGCCAGCGGCATCAGCACCTTGTCGCCTTGCGTATAATAT
TTGCCCATGGTGAAAACGGGGGCGAAGAAGTTGTCCATATTGGCCACGTTTAAATCAAAACTGGTGAAAC
TCACCCAGGGATTGGCTGAAACGAAAAACATATTCTCAATAAACCCTTTAGGGAAATAGGCCAGGTTTTC
ACCGTAACACGCCACATCTTGCGAATATATGTGTAGAAACTGCCGGAAATCGTCGTGGTATTCACTCCAG
AGCGATGAAAACGTTTCAGTTTGCTCATGGAAAACGGTGTAACAAGGGTGAACACTATCCCATATCACCA
GCTCACCGTCTTTCATTGCCATACGAAATTCCGGATGAGCATTCATCAGGCGGGCAAGAATGTGAATAAA
GGCCGGATAAAACTTGTGCTTATTTTTCTTTACGGTCTTTAAAAAGGCCGTAATATCCAGCTGAACGGTC
TGGTTATAGGTACATTGAGCAACTGACTGAAATGCCTCAAAATGTTCTTTACGATGCCATTGGGATATAT
CAACGGTGGTATATCCAGTGATTTTTTTCTCCATTTTAGCTTCCTTAGCTCCTGAAAATCTCGATAACTC
AAAAAATACGCCCGGTAGTGATCTTATTTCATTATGGTGAAAGTTGGAACCTCTTACGTGCCCGATCAAT
CATGACCAAAATCCCTTAACGTGAGTTTTCGTTCCACTGAGCGTCAGACCCCGTAGAAAAGATCAAAGGA
TCTTCTTGAGATCCTTTTTTTCTGCGCGTAATCTGCTGCTTGCAAACAAAAAAACCACCGCTACCAGCGG
TGGTTTGTTTGCCGGATCAAGAGCTACCAACTCTTTTTCCGAAGGTAACTGGCTTCAGCAGAGCGCAGAT
ACCAAATACTGTTCTTCTAGTGTAGCCGTAGTTAGGCCACCACTTCAAGAACTCTGTAGCACCGCCTACA
TACCTCGCTCTGCTAATCCTGTTACCAGTGGCTGCTGCCAGTGGCGATAAGTCGTGTCTTACCGGGTTGG
ACTCAAGACGATAGTTACCGGATAAGGCGCAGCGGTCGGGCTGAACGGGGGGTTCGTGCACACAGCCCAG
CTTGGAGCGAACGACCTACACCGAACTGAGATACCTACAGCGTGAGCTATGAGAAAGCGCCACGCTTCCC
GAAGGGAGAAAGGCGGACAGGTATCCGGTAAGCGGCAGGGTCGGAACAGGAGAGCGCACGAGGGAGCTTC
CAGGGGGAAACGCCTGGTATCTTTATAGTCCTGTCGGGTTTCGCCACCTCTGACTTGAGCGTCGATTTTT
GTGATGCTCGTCAGGGGGGCGGAGCCTATGGAAAAACGCCAGCAACGCGGCCTTTTTACGGTTCCTGGCC
TTTTGCTGGCCTTTTGCTCACATGTTCTTTCCTGCGT
